Addgene plasmid #119295: pCSCIGW-PME1
Purpose: Lentiviral overexpression of full length PPME1
Depositing lab: Jukka Westermarck. Depositing organization: University of Turku.
Backbone
  Vector backbone: pCSCIGW
  Backbone size w/o insert (bp): 9755
  Vector type: Lentiviral
Growth in bacteria
  Bacterial resistance: Ampicillin, 100 μg/mL
  Growth temperature: 37°C
  Growth strain: NEB Stable
  Copy number: High Copy
Gene/Insert
  Gene/Insert name: PPME1
  Species: H. sapiens (human)
  Entrez Gene: PPME1 (a.k.a. PME-1)
  Promoter: CMV
  Cloning method: Restriction Enzyme; 5′ cloning site NheI (not destroyed); 3′ cloning site AgeI (not destroyed)
Terms and licenses: Academic/Nonprofit Terms; Industry Terms: Not Available to Industry
How to cite: pCSCIGW-PME1 was a gift from Jukka Westermarck (Addgene plasmid # 119295 ; http://n2t.net/addgene:119295 ; RRID:Addgene_119295)
