[The description below was written by a language model from this plasmid's Addgene catalogue record and pLannotate feature annotations shown in this document.]
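Description:
pCSCIGW-PME1 is an HIV-1-based lentiviral transfer plasmid built on the pCSCIGW backbone for overexpression of full-length human PPME1 (PME-1), the methylesterase that demethylates the catalytic subunit of protein phosphatase 2A. It is maintained in E. coli at high copy through a ColE1/pUC-type origin with ampicillin selection. The backbone also carries an f1 origin and an SV40/EM7-driven BleoR cassette with an SV40 poly(A) signal. This cassette lies outside the LTR-flanked region, so it is not transferred with the virus.

The viral genome is transcribed in packaging cells from a CMV enhancer/promoter fused to a truncated 5' LTR. Downstream come the Ψ packaging signal with a partial gag sequence, the RRE for Rev-dependent nuclear export, and the cPPT/CTS element, which aids nuclear import of the reverse-transcribed genome. An internal CMV enhancer/promoter then drives the PPME1 coding sequence, cloned between NheI and AgeI. Two short Strep-Tag II fragments are annotated immediately after the open reading frame, which suggests a C-terminal tandem Strep tag, although the catalogue entry lists no tag. An EMCV IRES follows and allows EGFP to be translated from the same transcript, so transduced cells can be identified or sorted by fluorescence. A WPRE boosts transcript expression. The cassette ends in a second truncated LTR (annotated as a 5' LTR but occupying the 3' position) followed by a bGH poly(A) signal.

The annotated 11,016-nt sequence is consistent with the stated backbone size plus the insert. The construct is intended for producing lentiviral particles, with packaging functions supplied in trans, to give stable PPME1 expression with a co-expressed GFP marker in mammalian cells.
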