Features (pLannotate 1.2.2; 35 found; start..end, strand, type, name):
   1150..1169    +  CDS            Strep-Tag II (fragment): peptide that binds Strep-Tactin®, an engineered form of streptavidin
   1210..1232    +  CDS            Strep-Tag II (fragment): peptide that binds Strep-Tactin®, an engineered form of streptavidin
   1250..1836    +  misc_feature   IRES2: internal ribosome entry site (IRES) of the encephalomyocarditis virus (EMCV)
   1837..2556    +  CDS            EGFP: the original enhanced GFP (Yang et al., 1996) mammalian codon-optimized
   2566..3154    +  misc_feature   WPRE: woodchuck hepatitis virus posttranscriptional regulatory element
   3153..3662    +  CDS            nef (fragment): NEF_HV1LA - Experimental evidence at protein level: Swiss-Prot protein existence level 1. Extracellular Nef protein targets CD4(+) T-lymphocytes for apoptosis by interacting with CXCR4 surface receptors. From Human immunodeficiency virus type 1 group M subtype B (isolate Lai) (HIV-1).
   3669..3849    +  LTR            5' LTR (truncated): truncated 5' long terminal repeat (LTR) from HIV-1
   3881..4105    +  polyA_signal   bGH poly(A) signal: bovine growth hormone polyadenylation signal
   4109..4130    +  promoter       SV40 promoter (fragment): SV40 enhancer and early promoter
   4151..4579    +  rep_origin     f1 ori (sequence partly withheld): f1 bacteriophage origin of replication; arrow indicates direction of (+) strand synthesis
   4593..4922    +  promoter       SV40 promoter: SV40 enhancer and early promoter
   4970..5017    +  promoter       EM7 promoter: synthetic bacterial promoter&nbsp
   5036..5410    +  CDS            BleoR: antibiotic-binding protein; Sh ble from Streptoalloteichus hindustanus; confers resistance to bleomycin, phleomycin, and Zeocin™
   5420..5545    +  CDS            ble (fragment): BLE_KLEPN - Experimental evidence at protein level: Swiss-Prot protein existence level 1. Binding protein with a strong affinity to the bleomycin family of antibiotics. Binds to CL990; an antimitotic-antibiotic compound. From Klebsiella pneumoniae.
   5540..5661    +  polyA_signal   SV40 poly(A) signal: SV40 polyadenylation signal
   5732..5754    -  protein_bind   lac operator (fragment): The lac repressor binds to the lac operator to inhibit transcription in E. coli. This inhibition can be relieved by adding lactose or isopropyl-β-D-thiogalactopyranoside (IPTG). lac repressor encoded by lacI
   5758..5788    -  promoter       lac promoter: promoter for the E. coli lac operon
   5803..5824    -  protein_bind   CAP binding site: CAP binding activates transcription in the presence of cAMP. E. coli catabolite activator protein
   5837..5929    -  CDS            lacI (fragment): lac repressor; lacI; The lac repressor binds to the lac operator to inhibit transcription in E. coli. This inhibition can be relieved by adding lactose or isopropyl-β-D-thiogalactopyranoside (IPTG).
   6112..6700    -  rep_origin     ori: high-copy-number ColE1/pMB1/pBR322/pUC origin of replication
   6871..7731    -  CDS            AmpR: β-lactamase; bla; confers resistance to ampicillin, carbenicillin, and related antibiotics
   7732..7836    -  promoter       AmpR promoter: bla
   7895..7947    -  misc_feature   bom (fragment): basis of mobility region from pBR322
   8102..8481    +  enhancer       CMV enhancer: human cytomegalovirus immediate early enhancer
   8482..8681    +  promoter       CMV promoter: human cytomegalovirus (CMV) immediate early promoter
   8699..8879    +  LTR            5' LTR (truncated): truncated 5' long terminal repeat (LTR) from HIV-1
   8926..9051    +  misc_feature   HIV-1 Ψ: packaging signal of human immunodeficiency virus type 1
   9035..9398    +  CDS            HIV-1 gag (fragment): gag protein from human immunodeficiency virus 1; gag
   9544..9777    +  misc_feature   RRE: The Rev response element (RRE) of HIV-1 allows for Rev-dependent mRNA export from the nucleus to the cytoplasm.
  10154..10254   +  CDS            Rev (fragment): human immunodeficiency virus 1 (HIV-1) Rev protein; rev; enhances nuclear export of unspliced and incompletely spliced viral mRNAs
  10260..10377   +  misc_feature   cPPT/CTS: central polypurine tract and central termination sequence of HIV-1
  10377..10404   +  misc_feature   MCS (fragment): pBluescript multiple cloning site
  10458..10761   +  enhancer       CMV enhancer: human cytomegalovirus immediate early enhancer
  10762..10965   +  promoter       CMV promoter: human cytomegalovirus (CMV) immediate early promoter
  10996..1137    +  CDS            PPME1 (across the origin): PPME1_HUMAN - Also known as PME1. Experimental evidence at protein level: Swiss-Prot protein existence level 1. Demethylates proteins that have been reversibly carboxymethylated. Demethylates PPP2CB (in vitro) and PPP2CA. Binding to PPP2CA displaces the manganese ion and inactivates the enzyme. From Homo sapiens (Human).
>Addgene plasmid #119295 | pCSCIGW-PME1 | addgene full sequence | sequence record 232058 | Addgene NGS Result
ATGCACCTCGGCCGCCTTCCCTCTCGCCCACCTCTACCCGGCAGCGGGGGCAGTCAGAGCGGAGCCAAGA
TGCGAATGGGCCCTGGAAGAAAGCGGGACTTTTCCCCTGTTCCTTGGAGTCAGTATTTTGAGTCCATGGA
AGATGTAGAAGTAGAGAATGAAACTGGCAAGGATACTTTTCGAGTCTACAAGAGTGGTTCAGAGGGTCCA
GTCCTGCTCCTTCTGCATGGAGGAGGTCATTCTGCCCTTTCTTGGGCTGTGTTCACGGCAGCGATTATTA
GTAGAGTTCAGTGTAGGATTGTAGCTTTGGATCTGCGAAGTCATGGTGAAACAAAGGTCAAGAATCCTGA
AGATCTGTCTGCAGAAACAATGGCAAAAGACGTTGGCAATGTGGTTGAAGCCATGTATGGGGACCTTCCT
CCTCCAATTATGCTGATTGGACATAGCATGGGTGGTGCTATTGCAGTCCACACAGCATCATCCAACCTGG
TACCAAGCCTCTTGGGTCTGTGCATGATTGATGTTGTAGAAGGTACAGCTATGGATGCACTTAATAGCAT
GCAGAATTTCTTACGGGGTCGTCCTAAAACCTTCAAGTCTCTGGAGAATGCTATTGAATGGAGTGTGAAG
AGTGGCCAGATTCGAAATCTGGAGTCTGCCCGTGTCTCAATGGTTGGCCAAGTCAAACAGTGTGAAGGAA
TTACAAGTCCAGAAGGCTCAAAATCTATAGTGGAAGGAATCATAGAGGAAGAAGAAGAAGATGAGGAAGG
AAGTGAGTCTATAAGCAAGAGGAAAAAGGAAGATGACATGGAGACCAAGAAAGACCATCCATACACCTGG
AGAATTGAACTGGCAAAAACAGAAAAATACTGGGACGGCTGGTTCCGAGGCTTATCCAATCTCTTTCTTA
GTTGTCCCATTCCTAAATTGCTGCTCTTGGCTGGTGTTGATAGATTGGATAAAGATCTGACCATTGGCCA
GATGCAAGGGAAGTTCCAGATGCAGGTCCTACCCCAGTGTGGCCATGCAGTCCATGAGGATGCCCCTGAC
AAGGTAGCTGAAGCTGTTGCCACTTTCCTGATCCGGCACAGGTTTGCAGAACCCATCGGTGGATTCCAGT
GTGTGTTTCCTGGCTGTGGATCCGCTAGCTGGAGCCACCCGCAGTTCGAGAAAGGTGGAGGTTCCGGAGG
TGGATCGGGAGGTGGATCGTGGAGCCACCCGCAGTTCGAAAAAGGCGCCTAAACCGGTGCCCCTCTCCCT
CCCCCCCCCCTAACGTTACTGGCCGAAGCCGCTTGGAATAAGGCCGGTGTGCGTTTGTCTATATGTTATT
TTCCACCATATTGCCGTCTTTTGGCAATGTGAGGGCCCGGAAACCTGGCCCTGTCTTCTTGACGAGCATT
CCTAGGGGTCTTTCCCCTCTCGCCAAAGGAATGCAAGGTCTGTTGAATGTCGTGAAGGAAGCAGTTCCTC
TGGAAGCTTCTTGAAGACAAACAACGTCTGTAGCGACCCTTTGCAGGCAGCGGAACCCCCCACCTGGCGA
CAGGTGCCTCTGCGGCCAAAAGCCACGTGTATAAGATACACCTGCAAAGGCGGCACAACCCCAGTGCCAC
GTTGTGAGTTGGATAGTTGTGGAAAGAGTCAAATGGCTCTCCTCAAGCGTATTCAACAAGGGGCTGAAGG
ATGCCCAGAAGGTACCCCATTGTATGGGATCTGATCTGGGGCCTCGGTACACATGCTTTACATGTGTTTA
GTCGAGGTTAAAAAAACGTCTAGGCCCCCCGAACCACGGGGACGTGGTTTTCCTTTGAAAAACACGATGA
TAATATGGCCACAACCATGGTGAGCAAGGGCGAGGAGCTGTTCACCGGGGTGGTGCCCATCCTGGTCGAG
CTGGACGGCGACGTAAACGGCCACAAGTTCAGCGTGTCCGGCGAGGGCGAGGGCGATGCCACCTACGGCA
AGCTGACCCTGAAGTTCATCTGCACCACCGGCAAGCTGCCCGTGCCCTGGCCCACCCTCGTGACCACCCT
GACCTACGGCGTGCAGTGCTTCAGCCGCTACCCCGACCACATGAAGCAGCACGACTTCTTCAAGTCCGCC
ATGCCCGAAGGCTACGTCCAGGAGCGCACCATCTTCTTCAAGGACGACGGCAACTACAAGACCCGCGCCG
AGGTGAAGTTCGAGGGCGACACCCTGGTGAACCGCATCGAGCTGAAGGGCATCGACTTCAAGGAGGACGG
CAACATCCTGGGGCACAAGCTGGAGTACAACTACAACAGCCACAACGTCTATATCATGGCCGACAAGCAG
AAGAACGGCATCAAGGTGAACTTCAAGATCCGCCACAACATCGAGGACGGCAGCGTGCAGCTCGCCGACC
ACTACCAGCAGAACACCCCCATCGGCGACGGCCCCGTGCTGCTGCCCGACAACCACTACCTGAGCACCCA
GTCCGCCCTGAGCAAAGACCCCAACGAGAAGCGCGATCACATGGTCCTGCTGGAGTTCGTGACCGCCGCC
GGGATCACTCTCGGCATGGACGAGCTGTACAAGTAACTCGAGGATAATCAACCTCTGGATTACAAAATTT
GTGAAAGATTGACTGGTATTCTTAACTATGTTGCTCCTTTTACGCTATGTGGATACGCTGCTTTAATGCC
TTTGTATCATGCTATTGCTTCCCGTATGGCTTTCATTTTCTCCTCCTTGTATAAATCCTGGTTGCTGTCT
CTTTATGAGGAGTTGTGGCCCGTTGTCAGGCAACGTGGCGTGGTGTGCACTGTGTTTGCTGACGCAACCC
CCACTGGTTGGGGCATTGCCACCACCTGTCAGCTCCTTTCCGGGACTTTCGCTTTCCCCCTCCCTATTGC
CACGGCGGAACTCATCGCCGCCTGCCTTGCCCGCTGCTGGACAGGGGCTCGGCTGTTGGGCACTGACAAT
TCCGTGGTGTTGTCGGGGAAGCTGACGTCCTTTCCATGGCTGCTCGCCTGTGTTGCCACCTGGATTCTGC
GCGGGACGTCCTTCTGCTACGTCCCTTCGGCCCTCAATCCAGCGGACCTTCCTTCCCGCGGCCTGCTGCC
GGCTCTGCGGCCTCTTCCGCGTCTTCGCCTTCGCCCTCAGACGAGTCGGATCTCCCTTTGGGCCGCCTCC
CCGCATCGGGTCGAGACCTAGAAAAACATGGAGCAATCACAAGTAGCAATACAGCAGCTACCAATGCTGA
TTGTGCCTGGCTAGAAGCACAAGAGGAGGAGGAGGTGGGTTTTCCAGTCACACCTCAGGTACCTTTAAGA
CCAATGACTTACAAGGCAGCTGTAGATCTTAGCCACTTTTTAAAAGAAAAGGGGGGACTGGAAGGGCTAA
TTCACTCCCAACGAAGACAAGATATCCTTGATCTGTGGATCTACCACACACAAGGCTACTTCCCTGATTG
GCAGAACTACACACCAGGGCCAGGGATCAGATATCCACTGACCTTTGGATGGTGCTACAAGCTAGTACCA
GTTGAGCAAGAGAAGGTAGAAGAAGCCAATGAAGGAGAGAACACCCGCTTGTTACACCCTGTGAGCCTGC
ATGGGATGGATGACCCGGAGAGAGAAGTATTAGAGTGGAGGTTTGACAGCCGCCTAGCATTTCATCACAT
GGCCCGAGAGCTGCATCCGGACTGTACTGGGTCTCTCTGGTTAGACCAGATCTGAGCCTGGGAGCTCTCT
GGCTAACTAGGGAACCCACTGCTTAAGCCTCAATAAAGCTTGCCTTGAGTGCTTCAAGTAGTGTGTGCCC
GTCTGTTGTGTGACTCTGGTAACTAGAGATCCCTCAGACCCTTTTAGTCAGTGTGGAAAATCTCTAGCAG
GGCCCGTTTAAACCCGCTGATCAGCCTCGACTGTGCCTTCTAGTTGCCAGCCATCTGTTGTTTGCCCCTC
CCCCGTGCCTTCCTTGACCCTGGAAGGTGCCACTCCCACTGTCCTTTCCTAATAAAATGAGGAAATTGCA
TCGCATTGTCTGAGTAGGTGTCATTCTATTCTGGGGGGTGGGGTGGGGCAGGACAGCAAGGGGGAGGATT
GGGAAGACAATAGCAGGCATGCTGGGGATGCGGTGGGCTCTATGGCTTCTGAGGCGGAAAGAACCAGCTG
GGGCTCTAGGGGGTATCCCC
[124 nt withheld, positions 4151-4274]
C
[91 nt withheld, positions 4276-4366]
A
[49 nt withheld, positions 4368-4416]
CCTTTGACGTTGGAGTCCACGTTCTTT
[37 nt withheld, positions 4444-4480]
ACCCTATCTCGGTCTATTCTTTTGATTTATAAGGGATTTTGCCGATTTCGGCCTATTGGTTAAAAAATGA
GCTGATTTAACAAAAATTTAACGCGAATTAATTCTGTGGAATGTGTGTCAGTTAGGGTGTGGAAAGTCCC
CAGGCTCCCCAGCAGGCAGAAGTATGCAAAGCATGCATCTCAATTAGTCAGCAACCAGGTGTGGAAAGTC
CCCAGGCTCCCCAGCAGGCAGAAGTATGCAAAGCATGCATCTCAATTAGTCAGCAACCATAGTCCCGCCC
CTAACTCCGCCCATCCCGCCCCTAACTCCGCCCAGTTCCGCCCATTCTCCGCCCCATGGCTGACTAATTT
TTTTTATTTATGCAGAGGCCGAGGCCGCCTCTGCCTCTGAGCTATTCCAGAAGTAGTGAGGAGGCTTTTT
TGGAGGCCTAGGCTTTTGCAAAAAGCTCCCGGGAGCTTGTATATCCATTTTCGGATCTGATCAGCACGTG
TTGACAATTAATCATCGGCATAGTATATCGGCATAGTATAATACGACAAGGTGAGGAACTAAACCATGGC
CAAGTTGACCAGTGCCGTTCCGGTGCTCACCGCGCGCGACGTCGCCGGAGCGGTCGAGTTCTGGACCGAC
CGGCTCGGGTTCTCCCGGGACTTCGTGGAGGACGACTTCGCCGGTGTGGTCCGGGACGACGTGACCCTGT
TCATCAGCGCGGTCCAGGACCAGGTGGTGCCGGACAACACCCTGGCCTGGGTGTGGGTGCGCGGCCTGGA
CGAGCTGTACGCCGAGTGGTCGGAGGTCGTGTCCACGAACTTCCGGGACGCCTCCGGGCCGGCCATGACC
GAGATCGGCGAGCAGCCGTGGGGGCGGGAGTTCGCCCTGCGCGACCCGGCCGGCAACTGCGTGCACTTCG
TGGCCGAGGAGCAGGACTGACACGTGCTACGAGATTTCGATTCCACCGCCGCCTTCTATGAAAGGTTGGG
CTTCGGAATCGTTTTCCGGGACGCCGGCTGGATGATCCTCCAGCGCGGGGATCTCATGCTGGAGTTCTTC
GCCCACCCCAACTTGTTTATTGCAGCTTATAATGGTTACAAATAAAGCAATAGCATCACAAATTTCACAA
ATAAAGCATTTTTTTCACTGCATTCTAGTTGTGGTTTGTCCAAACTCATCAATGTATCTTATCATGTCTG
TATACCGTCGACCTCTAGCTAGAGCTTGGCGTAATCATGGTCATAGCTGTTTCCTGTGTGAAATTGTTAT
CCGCTCACAATTCCACACAACATACGAGCCGGAAGCATAAAGTGTAAAGCCTGGGGTGCCTAATGAGTGA
GCTAACTCACATTAATTGCGTTGCGCTCACTGCCCGCTTTCCAGTCGGGAAACCTGTCGTGCCAGCTGCA
TTAATGAATCGGCCAACGCGCGGGGAGAGGCGGTTTGCGTATTGGGCGCTCTTCCGCTTCCTCGCTCACT
GACTCGCTGCGCTCGGTCGTTCGGCTGCGGCGAGCGGTATCAGCTCACTCAAAGGCGGTAATACGGTTAT
CCACAGAATCAGGGGATAACGCAGGAAAGAACATGTGAGCAAAAGGCCAGCAAAAGGCCAGGAACCGTAA
AAAGGCCGCGTTGCTGGCGTTTTTCCATAGGCTCCGCCCCCCTGACGAGCATCACAAAAATCGACGCTCA
AGTCAGAGGTGGCGAAACCCGACAGGACTATAAAGATACCAGGCGTTTCCCCCTGGAAGCTCCCTCGTGC
GCTCTCCTGTTCCGACCCTGCCGCTTACCGGATACCTGTCCGCCTTTCTCCCTTCGGGAAGCGTGGCGCT
TTCTCATAGCTCACGCTGTAGGTATCTCAGTTCGGTGTAGGTCGTTCGCTCCAAGCTGGGCTGTGTGCAC
GAACCCCCCGTTCAGCCCGACCGCTGCGCCTTATCCGGTAACTATCGTCTTGAGTCCAACCCGGTAAGAC
ACGACTTATCGCCACTGGCAGCAGCCACTGGTAACAGGATTAGCAGAGCGAGGTATGTAGGCGGTGCTAC
AGAGTTCTTGAAGTGGTGGCCTAACTACGGCTACACTAGAAGAACAGTATTTGGTATCTGCGCTCTGCTG
AAGCCAGTTACCTTCGGAAAAAGAGTTGGTAGCTCTTGATCCGGCAAACAAACCACCGCTGGTAGCGGTG
GTTTTTTTGTTTGCAAGCAGCAGATTACGCGCAGAAAAAAAGGATCTCAAGAAGATCCTTTGATCTTTTC
TACGGGGTCTGACGCTCAGTGGAACGAAAACTCACGTTAAGGGATTTTGGTCATGAGATTATCAAAAAGG
ATCTTCACCTAGATCCTTTTAAATTAAAAATGAAGTTTTAAATCAATCTAAAGTATATATGAGTAAACTT
GGTCTGACAGTTACCAATGCTTAATCAGTGAGGCACCTATCTCAGCGATCTGTCTATTTCGTTCATCCAT
AGTTGCCTGACTCCCCGTCGTGTAGATAACTACGATACGGGAGGGCTTACCATCTGGCCCCAGTGCTGCA
ATGATACCGCGAGACCCACGCTCACCGGCTCCAGATTTATCAGCAATAAACCAGCCAGCCGGAAGGGCCG
AGCGCAGAAGTGGTCCTGCAACTTTATCCGCCTCCATCCAGTCTATTAATTGTTGCCGGGAAGCTAGAGT
AAGTAGTTCGCCAGTTAATAGTTTGCGCAACGTTGTTGCCATTGCTACAGGCATCGTGGTGTCACGCTCG
TCGTTTGGTATGGCTTCATTCAGCTCCGGTTCCCAACGATCAAGGCGAGTTACATGATCCCCCATGTTGT
GCAAAAAAGCGGTTAGCTCCTTCGGTCCTCCGATCGTTGTCAGAAGTAAGTTGGCCGCAGTGTTATCACT
CATGGTTATGGCAGCACTGCATAATTCTCTTACTGTCATGCCATCCGTAAGATGCTTTTCTGTGACTGGT
GAGTACTCAACCAAGTCATTCTGAGAATAGTGTATGCGGCGACCGAGTTGCTCTTGCCCGGCGTCAATAC
GGGATAATACCGCGCCACATAGCAGAACTTTAAAAGTGCTCATCATTGGAAAACGTTCTTCGGGGCGAAA
ACTCTCAAGGATCTTACCGCTGTTGAGATCCAGTTCGATGTAACCCACTCGTGCACCCAACTGATCTTCA
GCATCTTTTACTTTCACCAGCGTTTCTGGGTGAGCAAAAACAGGAAGGCAAAATGCCGCAAAAAAGGGAA
TAAGGGCGACACGGAAATGTTGAATACTCATACTCTTCCTTTTTCAATATTATTGAAGCATTTATCAGGG
TTATTGTCTCATGAGCGGATACATATTTGAATGTATTTAGAAAAATAAACAAATAGGGGTTCCGCGCACA
TTTCCCCGAAAAGTGCCACCTGACGTCGACGGATCGGGAGATCTCCCGATCCCCTATGGTGCACTCTCAG
TACAATCTGCTCTGATGCCGCATAGTTAAGCCAGTATCTGCTCCCTGCTTGTGTGTTGGAGGTCGCTGAG
TAGTGCGCGAGCAAAATTTAAGCTACAACAAGGCAAGGCTTGACCGACAATTGCATGAAGAATCTGCTTA
GGGTTAGGCGTTTTGCGCTGCTTCGCGATGTACGGGCCAGATATACGCGTTGACATTGATTATTGACTAG
TTATTAATAGTAATCAATTACGGGGTCATTAGTTCATAGCCCATATATGGAGTTCCGCGTTACATAACTT
ACGGTAAATGGCCCGCCTGGCTGACCGCCCAACGACCCCCGCCCATTGACGTCAATAATGACGTATGTTC
CCATAGTAACGCCAATAGGGACTTTCCATTGACGTCAATGGGTGGAGTATTTACGGTAAACTGCCCACTT
GGCAGTACATCAAGTGTATCATATGCCAAGTACGCCCCCTATTGACGTCAATGACGGTAAATGGCCCGCC
TGGCATTATGCCCAGTACATGACCTTATGGGACTTTCCTACTTGGCAGTACATCTACGTATTAGTCATCG
CTATTACCATGGTGATGCGGTTTTGGCAGTACATCAATGGGCGTGGATAGCGGTTTGACTCACGGGGATT
TCCAAGTCTCCACCCCATTGACGTCAATGGGAGTTTGTTTTGGCACCAAAATCAACGGGACTTTCCAAAA
TGTCGTAACAACTCCGCCCCATTGACGCAAATGGGCGGTAGGCGTGTACGGTGGGAGGTCTATATAAGCA
GCGCGTTTTGCCTGTACTGGGTCTCTCTGGTTAGACCAGATCTGAGCCTGGGAGCTCTCTGGCTAACTAG
GGAACCCACTGCTTAAGCCTCAATAAAGCTTGCCTTGAGTGCTTCAAGTAGTGTGTGCCCGTCTGTTGTG
TGACTCTGGTAACTAGAGATCCCTCAGACCCTTTTAGTCAGTGTGGAAAATCTCTAGCAGTGGCGCCCGA
ACAGGGACTTGAAAGCGAAAGGGAAACCAGAGGAGCTCTCTCGACGCAGGACTCGGCTTGCTGAAGCGCG
CACGGCAAGAGGCGAGGGGCGGCGACTGGTGAGTACGCCAAAAATTTTGACTAGCGGAGGCTAGAAGGAG
AGAGATGGGTGCGAGAGCGTCAGTATTAAGCGGGGGAGAATTAGATCGCGATGGGAAAAAATTCGGTTAA
GGCCAGGGGGAAAGAAAAAATATAAATTAAAACATATAGTATGGGCAAGCAGGGAGCTAGAACGATTCGC
AGTTAATCCTGGCCTGTTAGAAACATCAGAAGGCTGTAGACAAATACTGGGACAGCTACAACCATCCCTT
CAGACAGGATCAGAAGAACTTAGATCATTATATAATACAGTAGCAACCCTCTATTGTGTGCATCAAAGGA
TAGAGATAAAAGACACCAAGGAAGCTTTAGACAAGATAGAGGAAGAGCAAAACAAAAGTAAGACCACCGC
ACAGCAAGCGGCCGCTGATCTTCAGACCTGGAGGAGGAGATATGAGGGACAATTGGAGAAGTGAATTATA
TAAATATAAAGTAGTAAAAATTGAACCATTAGGAGTAGCACCCACCAAGGCAAAGAGAAGAGTGGTGCAG
AGAGAAAAAAGAGCAGTGGGAATAGGAGCTTTGTTCCTTGGGTTCTTGGGAGCAGCAGGAAGCACTATGG
GCGCAGCGTCAATGACGCTGACGGTACAGGCCAGACAATTATTGTCTGGTATAGTGCAGCAGCAGAACAA
TTTGCTGAGGGCTATTGAGGCGCAACAGCATCTGTTGCAACTCACAGTCTGGGGCATCAAGCAGCTCCAG
GCAAGAATCCTGGCTGTGGAAAGATACCTAAAGGATCAACAGCTCCTGGGGATTTGGGGTTGCTCTGGAA
AACTCATTTGCACCACTGCTGTGCCTTGGAATGCTAGTTGGAGTAATAAATCTCTGGAACAGATTTGGAA
TCACACGACCTGGATGGAGTGGGACAGAGAAATTAACAATTACACAAGCTTAATACACTCCTTAATTGAA
GAATCGCAAAACCAGCAAGAAAAGAATGAACAAGAATTATTGGAATTAGATAAATGGGCAAGTTTGTGGA
ATTGGTTTAACATAACAAATTGGCTGTGGTATATAAAATTATTCATAATGATAGTAGGAGGCTTGGTAGG
TTTAAGAATAGTTTTTGCTGTACTTTCTATAGTGAATAGAGTTAGGCAGGGATATTCACCATTATCGTTT
CAGACCCACCTCCCAACCCCGAGGGGACCCGACAGGCCCGAAGGAATAGAAGAAGAAGGTGGAGAGAGAG
ACAGAGACAGATCCATTCGATTAGTGAACGGATCTTAACTTTTAAAAGAAAAGGGGGGATTGGGGGGTAC
AGTGCAGGGGAAAGAATAGTAGACATAATAGCAACAGACATACAAACTAAAGAATTACAAAAACAAATTA
CAAAAATTCAAAATTTTGGATCCCCCGGGCTGCAGGAATTCGATTAATAGTAATCAATTACGGGGTCATT
AGTTCATAGCCCATATATGGAGTTCCGCGTTACATAACTTACGGTAAATGGCCCGCCTGGCTGACCGCCC
AACGACCCCCGCCCATTGACGTCAATAATGACGTATGTTCCCATAGTAACGCCAATAGGGACTTTCCATT
GACGTCAATGGGTGGAGTATTTACGGTAAACTGCCCACTTGGCAGTACATCAAGTGTATCATATGCCAAG
TACGCCCCCTATTGACGTCAATGACGGTAAATGGCCCGCCTGGCATTATGCCCAGTACATGACCTTATGG
GACTTTCCTACTTGGCAGTACATCTACGTATTAGTCATCGCTATTACCATGGTGATGCGGTTTTGGCAGT
ACATCAATGGGCGTGGATAGCGGTTTGACTCACGGGGATTTCCAAGTCTCCACCCCATTGACGTCAATGG
GAGTTTGTTTTGGCACCAAAATCAACGGGACTTTCCAAAATGTCGTAACAACTCCGCCCCATTGACGCAA
ATGGGCGGTAGGCGTGTACGGTGGGAGGTCTATATAAGCAGAGCTGGTTTAGTGAACCGTCAGATCCGCT
AGCGCTTGTCGGCCCTCGAAAAGAGC
